Addgene plasmid #141946: TFORF2153
Purpose: Lentiviral vector for overexpressing transcription factor ORFs with unique 24-bp barcodes. Barcodes facilitate identification of transcription factors in pooled screens.
Depositing lab: Feng Zhang. Depositing organization: Broad Institute. Publication: A transcription factor atlas of directed differentiation. Joung J, Ma S, Tay T, Geiger-Schuller KR, Kirchgatterer PC, Verdine VK, Guo B, Arias-Garcia MA, Allen WE, Singh A, Kuksenko O, Abudayyeh OO, Gootenberg JS, Fu Z, Macrae RK, Buenrostro JD, Regev A, Zhang F. Cell. 2023 Jan 5;186(1):209-229.e26. doi: 10.1016/j.cell.2022.11.026. PubMed 36608654.
Backbone
  Vector backbone: pLX_TRC317
  Backbone manufacturer: Broad Institute Genetic Perturbation Platform
  Backbone size w/o insert (bp): 8264
  Vector type: Mammalian Expression, Lentiviral
  Selectable markers: Puromycin
Growth in bacteria
  Bacterial resistance: Ampicillin, 100 μg/mL
  Growth temperature: 30°C
  Growth strain: DH5alpha
  Copy number: High Copy
Gene/Insert
  Gene/Insert name: BCL11A
  Species: H. sapiens (human)
  Insert size (bp): 2507
  Entrez Gene: BCL11A (a.k.a. CTIP1, DILOS, EVI9, HBFQTL5, SMARCM1, ZNF856)
  Promoter: EF1a
  Cloning method: Unknown
  Sequencing primers: 5′ GGGTGGAGACTGAAGTTAGGCCAG; 3′ CACATAGCGTAAAAGGAGCAACATAG
Terms and licenses: Academic/Nonprofit Terms; Industry Terms: Not Available to Industry
Depositor comments: XM_017004334,ENST00000358510 . The transcription factor ORF portion of this plasmid was synthesized by Genewiz. Please test multiple small colonies in case of plasmid recombination. To make this collection available in a timely manner, a portion of this collection was not fully sequenced by Addgene. If an Addgene verified full plasmid sequence is not available, please contact us prior to placing an order to request the full sequence.
How to cite: TFORF2153 was a gift from Feng Zhang (Addgene plasmid # 141946 ; http://n2t.net/addgene:141946 ; RRID:Addgene_141946)
