[The description below was written by a language model from this plasmid's Addgene catalogue record and pLannotate feature annotations shown in this document.]
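Description:
TFORF2153 is a third-generation-style, self-inactivating lentiviral expression plasmid built on the pLX_TRC317 backbone, carrying the human transcription factor BCL11A as one member of a barcoded transcription factor ORF collection. In bacteria it is maintained through a high-copy ColE1/pUC-type origin with ampicillin resistance (AmpR), and it also contains an f1 origin. The depositor notes that the plasmid can recombine during propagation, as is common for LTR-containing vectors. The sequenced record is 10,771 nt, consistent with the stated backbone and insert sizes.

The viral genome is transcribed from an RSV promoter fused to a truncated HIV-1 5' LTR and includes the Ψ packaging signal, a gag fragment, the RRE for Rev-dependent nuclear export, a cPPT/CTS element, and a ΔU3 3' LTR that inactivates LTR promoter activity after integration. An SV40 poly(A) signal follows the 3' LTR. Within the provirus, an SV40 early promoter drives puromycin N-acetyltransferase for selection of transduced mammalian cells. A separate EF-1α promoter drives the BCL11A ORF, a synthesized coding sequence that the depositor ties to specific RefSeq and Ensembl transcript isoforms. A WPRE downstream of the ORF enhances transcript stability and expression.

According to the catalogue entry, each ORF in the collection is paired with a unique 24-bp barcode. The barcode is not annotated in the feature table, though a short U6 promoter fragment lies between the ORF and the WPRE. The barcodes allow the overexpressed factor to be identified by sequencing in pooled screens, such as those testing how transcription factors direct cell differentiation. BCL11A itself is a BAF-associated factor implicated in repressing fetal γ-globin.
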