Features (pLannotate 1.2.2; 31 found; start..end, strand, type, name):
      5..231     +  promoter       RSV promoter: Rous sarcoma virus enhancer/promoter
    232..412     +  LTR            5' LTR (truncated): truncated 5' long terminal repeat (LTR) from HIV-1
    459..584     +  misc_feature   HIV-1 Ψ: packaging signal of human immunodeficiency virus type 1
    568..931     +  CDS            HIV-1 gag (fragment): gag protein from human immunodeficiency virus 1; gag
   1077..1310    +  misc_feature   RRE: The Rev response element (RRE) of HIV-1 allows for Rev-dependent mRNA export from the nucleus to the cytoplasm.
   1687..1713    +  CDS            Rev (fragment): human immunodeficiency virus 1 (HIV-1) Rev protein; rev; enhances nuclear export of unspliced and incompletely spliced viral mRNAs
   1720..1743    +  promoter       SV40 promoter (fragment): SV40 early promoter
   1744..1815    +  promoter       SV40 promoter (fragment): SV40 enhancer and early promoter
   1839..1974    +  rep_origin     SV40 ori: SV40 origin of replication
   2020..2616    +  CDS            PuroR (fragment): puromycin N-acetyltransferase; pac from Streptomyces; confers resistance to puromycin
   2665..2782    +  misc_feature   cPPT/CTS: central polypurine tract and central termination sequence of HIV-1
   2847..2913    +  CDS            small t antigen (fragment): SV40 (simian virus 40) small t antigen
   2920..4098    +  promoter       EF-1α promoter: strong constitutive promoter for human elongation factor EF-1α
   4115..6517    +  CDS            BCL11A: BC11A_HUMAN - Also known as CTIP1, EVI9, KIAA1809, ZNF856. Experimental evidence at protein level: Swiss-Prot protein existence level 1. Transcription factor (PubMed:16704730, PubMed:29606353). Associated with the BAF SWI/SNF chromatin remodeling complex (PubMed:23644491). Binds to the 5'-TGACCA-3' sequence motif in regulatory regions of target genes, including a distal promoter of the HBG1 hemoglobin subunit gamma-1 gene (PubMed:29606353). Involved in regulation of the developmental switch from gamma- to beta-globin, probably via direct repression of HBG1; hence indirectly repressing fetal he
   6533..6586    +  promoter       U6 promoter (fragment): RNA polymerase III promoter for human U6 snRNA
   6628..7216    +  misc_feature   WPRE: woodchuck hepatitis virus posttranscriptional regulatory element
   7267..7286    +  misc_feature   cPPT/CTS (fragment): central polypurine tract and central termination sequence of HIV-1
   7288..7521    +  LTR            3' LTR (ΔU3): self-inactivating 3' long terminal repeat (LTR) from HIV-1
   7599..7720    +  polyA_signal   SV40 poly(A) signal: SV40 polyadenylation signal
   7760..7895    +  rep_origin     SV40 ori: SV40 origin of replication
   7916..7934    -  promoter       T7 promoter: promoter for bacteriophage T7 RNA polymerase
   7942..8097    +  CDS            lacZα (fragment): LacZα fragment of β-galactosidase; lacZ fragment
   8102..8530    +  rep_origin     f1 ori (sequence partly withheld): f1 bacteriophage origin of replication; arrow indicates direction of (+) strand synthesis
   8583..8687    +  promoter       AmpR promoter: bla
   8688..9548    +  CDS            AmpR: β-lactamase; bla; confers resistance to ampicillin, carbenicillin, and related antibiotics
   9719..10307   +  rep_origin     ori: high-copy-number ColE1/pMB1/pBR322/pUC origin of replication
  10490..10582   +  CDS            lacI (fragment): lac repressor; lacI; The lac repressor binds to the lac operator to inhibit transcription in E. coli. This inhibition can be relieved by adding lactose or isopropyl-β-D-thiogalactopyranoside (IPTG).
  10595..10616   +  protein_bind   CAP binding site: CAP binding activates transcription in the presence of cAMP. E. coli catabolite activator protein
  10631..10661   +  promoter       lac promoter: promoter for the E. coli lac operon
  10665..10687   +  protein_bind   lac operator (fragment): The lac repressor binds to the lac operator to inhibit transcription in E. coli. This inhibition can be relieved by adding lactose or isopropyl-β-D-thiogalactopyranoside (IPTG). lac repressor encoded by lacI
  10730..10748   +  promoter       T3 promoter: promoter for bacteriophage T3 RNA polymerase
>Addgene plasmid #141946 | TFORF2153 | addgene full sequence | sequence record 427318 | Addgene NGS Result
TTAATGTAGTCTTATGCAATACTCTTGTAGTCTTGCAACATGGTAACGATGAGTTAGCAACATGCCTTAC
AAGGAGAGAAAAAGCACCGTGCATGCCGATTGGTGGAAGTAAGGTGGTACGATCGTGCCTTATTAGGAAG
GCAACAGACGGGTCTGACATGGATTGGACGAACCACTGAATTGCCGCATTGCAGAGATATTGTATTTAAG
TGCCTAGCTCGATACATAAACGGGTCTCTCTGGTTAGACCAGATCTGAGCCTGGGAGCTCTCTGGCTAAC
TAGGGAACCCACTGCTTAAGCCTCAATAAAGCTTGCCTTGAGTGCTTCAAGTAGTGTGTGCCCGTCTGTT
GTGTGACTCTGGTAACTAGAGATCCCTCAGACCCTTTTAGTCAGTGTGGAAAATCTCTAGCAGTGGCGCC
CGAACAGGGACTTGAAAGCGAAAGGGAAACCAGAGGAGCTCTCTCGACGCAGGACTCGGCTTGCTGAAGC
GCGCACGGCAAGAGGCGAGGGGCGGCGACTGGTGAGTACGCCAAAAATTTTGACTAGCGGAGGCTAGAAG
GAGAGAGATGGGTGCGAGAGCGTCAGTATTAAGCGGGGGAGAATTAGATCGCGATGGGAAAAAATTCGGT
TAAGGCCAGGGGGAAAGAAAAAATATAAATTAAAACATATAGTATGGGCAAGCAGGGAGCTAGAACGATT
CGCAGTTAATCCTGGCCTGTTAGAAACATCAGAAGGCTGTAGACAAATACTGGGACAGCTACAACCATCC
CTTCAGACAGGATCAGAAGAACTTAGATCATTATATAATACAGTAGCAACCCTCTATTGTGTGCATCAAA
GGATAGAGATAAAAGACACCAAGGAAGCTTTAGACAAGATAGAGGAAGAGCAAAACAAAAGTAAGACCAC
CGCACAGCAAGCGGCCGCTGATCTTCAGACCTGGAGGAGGAGATATGAGGGACAATTGGAGAAGTGAATT
ATATAAATATAAAGTAGTAAAAATTGAACCATTAGGAGTAGCACCCACCAAGGCAAAGAGAAGAGTGGTG
CAGAGAGAAAAAAGAGCAGTGGGAATAGGAGCTTTGTTCCTTGGGTTCTTGGGAGCAGCAGGAAGCACTA
TGGGCGCAGCGTCAATGACGCTGACGGTACAGGCCAGACAATTATTGTCTGGTATAGTGCAGCAGCAGAA
CAATTTGCTGAGGGCTATTGAGGCGCAACAGCATCTGTTGCAACTCACAGTCTGGGGCATCAAGCAGCTC
CAGGCAAGAATCCTGGCTGTGGAAAGATACCTAAAGGATCAACAGCTCCTGGGGATTTGGGGTTGCTCTG
GAAAACTCATTTGCACCACTGCTGTGCCTTGGAATGCTAGTTGGAGTAATAAATCTCTGGAACAGATTTG
GAATCACACGACCTGGATGGAGTGGGACAGAGAAATTAACAATTACACAAGCTTAATACACTCCTTAATT
GAAGAATCGCAAAACCAGCAAGAAAAGAATGAACAAGAATTATTGGAATTAGATAAATGGGCAAGTTTGT
GGAATTGGTTTAACATAACAAATTGGCTGTGGTATATAAAATTATTCATAATGATAGTAGGAGGCTTGGT
AGGTTTAAGAATAGTTTTTGCTGTACTTTCTATAGTGAATAGAGTTAGGCAGGGATATTCACCATTATCG
TTTCAGACCCACCTCCCAACCCCGAGGGGACCCATGCATTGCATCTCAATTAGTCAGCAACCAGGTGTGG
AAAGTCCCCAGGCTCCCCAGCAGGCAGAAGTATGCAAAGCATGCGTCTCAATTAGTCAGCAACCATAGTC
CCGCCCCTAACTCCGCCCATCCCGCCCCTAACTCCGCCCAGTTCCGCCCATTCTCCGCCCCATGGCTGAC
TAATTTTTTTTATTTATGCAGAGGCCGAGGCCGCCTCGGCCTCTGAGCTATTCCAGAAGTAGTGAGGAGG
CTTTTTTGGAGGCCTAGGCTTTTGCAAAAAGCTTTCTAGAGGTACCACCGGAGCTTACCATGACCGAGTA
CAAGCCCACGGTGCGCCTCGCCACCCGCGACGACGTCCCCAGGGCCGTACGCACCCTCGCCGCCGCGTTC
GCCGACTACCCCGCCACGCGCCACACCGTCGATCCGGACCGCCACATCGAGCGGGTCACCGAGCTGCAAG
AACTCTTCCTCACGCGCGTCGGGCTCGACATCGGCAAGGTGTGGGTCGCGGACGACGGCGCCGCCGTGGC
GGTCTGGACCACGCCGGAGAGCGTCGAAGCGGGGGCGGTGTTCGCCGAGATCGGCCCGCGCATGGCCGAG
TTGAGCGGTTCCCGGCTGGCCGCGCAGCAACAGATGGAAGGCCTCCTGGCGCCGCACCGGCCCAAGGAGC
CCGCGTGGTTCCTGGCCACCGTCGGCGTCTCGCCCGACCACCAGGGCAAGGGTCTGGGCAGCGCCGTCGT
GCTCCCCGGAGTGGAGGCGGCCGAGCGCGCCGGGGTGCCCGCCTTCCTGGAGACCTCCGCGCCCCGCAAC
CTCCCCTTCTACGAGCGGCTCGGCTTCACCGTCACCGCCGACGTCGAGGTGCCCGAAGGACCGCGCACCT
GGTGCATGACCCGCAAGCCCGGTGCCAGTTAACGAATTCTAGATCTTGAGACAAATGGCAGTATTCATCC
ACAATTTTAAAAGAAAAGGGGGGATTGGGGGGTACAGTGCAGGGGAAAGAATAGTAGACATAATAGCAAC
AGACATACAAACTAAAGAATTACAAAAACAAATTACAAAAATTCAAAATTTTCGGGTTTATTACAGGGAC
AGCAGAGATCCACTTTGGCGCCGGCTCGAGGCCTGCAGGTGCAAAGATGGATAAAGTTTTAAACAGAGAG
GAATCTTTGCAGCTAATGGACCTTCTAGGTCTTGAAAGGAGTGGGAATTGGCTCCGGTGCCCGTCAGTGG
GCAGAGCGCACATCGCCCACAGTCCCCGAGAAGTTGGGGGGAGGGGTCGGCAATTGAACCGGTGCCTAGA
GAAGGTGGCGCGGGGTAAACTGGGAAAGTGATGTCGTGTACTGGCTCCGCCTTTTTCCCGAGGGTGGGGG
AGAACCGTATATAAGTGCAGTAGTCGCCGTGAACGTTCTTTTTCGCAACGGGTTTGCCGCCAGAACACAG
GTAAGTGCCGTGTGTGGTTCCCGCGGGCCTGGCCTCTTTACGGGTTATGGCCCTTGCGTGCCTTGAATTA
CTTCCACCTGGCTGCAGTACGTGATTCTTGATCCCGAGCTTCGGGTTGGAAGTGGGTGGGAGAGTTCGAG
GCCTTGCGCTTAAGGAGCCCCTTCGCCTCGTGCTTGAGTTGAGGCCTGGCCTGGGCGCTGGGGCCGCCGC
GTGCGAATCTGGTGGCACCTTCGCGCCTGTCTCGCTGCTTTCGATAAGTCTCTAGCCATTTAAAATTTTT
GATGACCTGCTGCGACGCTTTTTTTCTGGCAAGATAGTCTTGTAAATGCGGGCCAAGATCTGCACACTGG
TATTTCGGTTTTTGGGGCCGCGGGCGGCGACGGGGCCCGTGCGTCCCAGCGCACATGTTCGGCGAGGCGG
GGCCTGCGAGCGCGGCCACCGAGAATCGGACGGGGGTAGTCTCAAGCTGGCCGGCCTGCTCTGGTGCCTG
GCCTCGCGCCGCCGTGTATCGCCCCGCCCTGGGCGGCAAGGCTGGCCCGGTCGGCACCAGTTGCGTGAGC
GGAAAGATGGCCGCTTCCCGGCCCTGCTGCAGGGAGCTCAAAATGGAGGACGCGGCGCTCGGGAGAGCGG
GCGGGTGAGTCACCCACACAAAGGAAAAGGGCCTTTCCGTCCTCAGCCGTCGCTTCATGTGACTCCACGG
AGTACCGGGCGCCGTCCAGGCACCTCGATTAGTTCTCGAGCTTTTGGAGTACGTCGTCTTTAGGTTGGGG
GGAGGGGTTTTATGCGATGGAGTTTCCCCACACTGAGTGGGTGGAGACTGAAGTTAGGCCAGCTTGGCAC
TTGATGTAATTCTCCTTGGAATTTGCCCTTTTTGAGTTTGGATCTTGGTTCATTCTCAAGCCTCAGACAG
TGGTTCAAAGTTTTTTTCTTCCATTTCAGGTGTCGTGAGGCTAGCACCGCCACCATGTCTCGCCGCAAGC
AAGGCAAACCCCAGCACTTAAGCAAACGGGAATTCTCGCCCGAGCCTCTTGAAGCCATTCTTACAGATGA
TGAACCAGACCACGGCCCGTTGGGAGCTCCAGAAGGGGATCATGACCTCCTCACCTGTGGGCAGTGCCAG
ATGAACTTCCCATTGGGGGACATTCTTATTTTTATCGAGCACAAACGGAAACAATGCAATGGCAGCCTCT
GCTTAGAAAAAGCTGTGGATAAGCCACCTTCCCCTTCACCAATCGAGATGAAAAAAGCATCCAATCCCGT
GGAGGTTGGCATCCAGGTCACGCCAGAGGATGACGATTGTTTATCAACGTCATCTAGAGGAATTTGCCCC
AAACAGGAACACATAGCAGGTAAAGATGAGCCCAGCAGCTACACATGTACAACTTGCAAACAGCCATTCA
CCAGTGCATGGTTTCTCTTGCAACACGCACAGAACACTCATGGATTAAGAATCTACTTAGAAAGCGAACA
CGGAAGTCCCCTGACCCCGCGGGTTGGTATCCCTTCAGGACTAGGTGCAGAATGTCCTTCCCAGCCACCT
CTCCATGGGATTCATATTGCAGACAATAACCCCTTTAACCTGCTAAGAATACCAGGATCAGTATCGAGAG
AGGCTTCCGGCCTGGCAGAAGGGCGCTTTCCACCCACTCCCCCCCTGTTTAGTCCACCACCGAGACATCA
CTTGGACCCCCACCGCATAGAGCGCCTGGGGGCGGAAGAGATGGCCCTGGCCACCCATCACCCGAGTGCC
TTTGACAGGGTGCTGCGGTTGAATCCAATGGCTATGGAGCCTCCCGCCATGGATTTCTCTAGGAGACTTA
GAGAGCTGGCAGGGAACACGTCTAGCCCACCGCTGTCCCCAGGCCGGCCCAGCCCTATGCAAAGGTTACT
GCAACCATTCCAGCCAGGTAGCAAGCCGCCCTTCCTGGCGACGCCCCCCCTCCCTCCTCTGCAATCCGCC
CCTCCTCCCTCCCAGCCCCCGGTCAAGTCCAAGTCATGCGAGTTCTGCGGCAAGACGTTCAAATTTCAGA
GCAACCTGGTGGTGCACCGGCGCAGCCACACGGGCGAGAAGCCCTACAAGTGCAACCTGTGCGACCACGC
GTGCACCCAGGCCAGCAAGCTGAAGCGCCACATGAAGACGCACATGCACAAATCGTCCCCCATGACGGTC
AAGTCCGACGACGGTCTCTCCACCGCCAGCTCCCCGGAACCCGGCACCAGCGACTTGGTGGGCAGCGCCA
GCAGCGCGCTCAAGTCCGTGGTGGCCAAGTTCAAGAGCGAGAACGACCCCAACCTGATCCCGGAGAACGG
GGACGAGGAGGAAGAGGAGGACGACGAGGAAGAGGAAGAAGAGGAGGAAGAGGAGGAGGAGGAGCTGACG
GAGAGCGAGAGGGTGGACTACGGCTTCGGGCTGAGCCTGGAGGCGGCGCGCCACCACGAGAACAGCTCGC
GGGGCGCGGTCGTGGGCGTGGGCGACGAGAGCCGCGCCCTGCCCGACGTCATGCAGGGCATGGTGCTCAG
CTCCATGCAGCACTTCAGCGAGGCCTTCCACCAGGTCCTGGGCGAGAAGCATAAGCGCGGCCACCTGGCC
GAGGCCGAGGGCCACAGGGACACTTGCGACGAAGACTCGGTGGCCGGCGAGTCGGACCGCATAGACGATG
GCACTGTTAATGGCCGCGGCTGCTCCCCGGGCGAGTCGGCCTCGGGGGGCCTGTCCAAAAAGCTGCTGCT
GGGCAGCCCCAGCTCGCTGAGCCCCTTCTCTAAGCGCATCAAGCTCGAGAAGGAGTTCGACCTGCCCCCG
GCCGCGATGCCCAACACGGAGAACGTGTACTCGCAGTGGCTCGCCGGCTACGCGGCCTCCAGGCAGCTCA
AAGATCCCTTCCTTAGCTTCGGAGACTCCAGACAATCGCCTTTTGCCTCCTCGTCGGAGCACTCCTCGGA
GAACGGGAGTTTGCGCTTCTCCACACCGCCCGGGGAGCTGGACGGAGGGATCTCGGGGCGCAGCGGCACG
GGAAGTGGAGGGAGCACGCCCCATATTAGTGGTCCGGGCCCGGGCAGGCCCAGCTCAAAAGAGGGCAGAC
GCAGCGACACTTGTGAGTACTGTGGGAAAGTCTTCAAGAACTGTAGCAATCTCACTGTCCACAGGAGAAG
CCACACGGGCGAAAGGCCTTATAAATGCGAGCTGTGCAACTATGCCTGTGCCCAGAGTAGCAAGCTCACC
AGGCACATGAAAACGCATGGCCAGGTGGGGAAGGACGTTTACAAATGTGAAATTTGTAAGATGCCTTTTA
GCGTGTACAGTACCCTGGAGAAACACATGAAAAAATGGCACAGTGATCGAGTGTTGAATAATGATATAAA
AACTGAATAGTAATGAACTAGTCCGTAACTTGAAAGTATTTCGATTTCTTGGCTTTATATATCTTGTGGA
AAGGACGATCCCAGCTCCGGATCAATAGTTATACGCGTTAAGTCGACAATCAACCTCTGGATTACAAAAT
TTGTGAAAGATTGACTGGTATTCTTAACTATGTTGCTCCTTTTACGCTATGTGGATACGCTGCTTTAATG
CCTTTGTATCATGCTATTGCTTCCCGTATGGCTTTCATTTTCTCCTCCTTGTATAAATCCTGGTTGCTGT
CTCTTTATGAGGAGTTGTGGCCCGTTGTCAGGCAACGTGGCGTGGTGTGCACTGTGTTTGCTGACGCAAC
CCCCACTGGTTGGGGCATTGCCACCACCTGTCAGCTCCTTTCCGGGACTTTCGCTTTCCCCCTCCCTATT
GCCACGGCGGAACTCATCGCCGCCTGCCTTGCCCGCTGCTGGACAGGGGCTCGGCTGTTGGGCACTGACA
ATTCCGTGGTGTTGTCGGGGAAATCATCGTCCTTTCCTTGGCTGCTCGCCTGTGTTGCCACCTGGATTCT
GCGCGGGACGTCCTTCTGCTACGTCCCTTCGGCCCTCAATCCAGCGGACCTTCCTTCCCGCGGCCTGCTG
CCGGCTCTGCGGCCTCTTCCGCGTCTTCGCCTTCGCCCTCAGACGAGTCGGATCTCCCTTTGGGCCGCCT
CCCCGCGTCGACTTTAAGACCAATGACTTACAAGGCAGCTGTAGATCTTAGCCACTTTTTAAAAGAAAAG
GGGGGACTGGAAGGGCTAATTCACTCCCAACGAAGACAAGATCTGCTTTTTGCTTGTACTGGGTCTCTCT
GGTTAGACCAGATCTGAGCCTGGGAGCTCTCTGGCTAACTAGGGAACCCACTGCTTAAGCCTCAATAAAG
CTTGCCTTGAGTGCTTCAAGTAGTGTGTGCCCGTCTGTTGTGTGACTCTGGTAACTAGAGATCCCTCAGA
CCCTTTTAGTCAGTGTGGAAAATCTCTAGCAGTACGTATAGTAGTTCATGTCATCTTATTATTCAGTATT
TATAACTTGCAAAGAAATGAATATCAGAGAGTGAGAGGAACTTGTTTATTGCAGCTTATAATGGTTACAA
ATAAAGCAATAGCATCACAAATTTCACAAATAAAGCATTTTTTTCACTGCATTCTAGTTGTGGTTTGTCC
AAACTCATCAATGTATCTTATCATGTCTGGCTCTAGCTATCCCGCCCCTAACTCCGCCCATCCCGCCCCT
AACTCCGCCCAGTTCCGCCCATTCTCCGCCCCATGGCTGACTAATTTTTTTTATTTATGCAGAGGCCGAG
GCCGCCTCGGCCTCTGAGCTATTCCAGAAGTAGTGAGGAGGCTTTTTTGGAGGCCTAGGGACGTACCCAA
TTCGCCCTATAGTGAGTCGTATTACGCGCGCTCACTGGCCGTCGTTTTACAACGTCGTGACTGGGAAAAC
CCTGGCGTTACCCAACTTAATCGCCTTGCAGCACATCCCCCTTTCGCCAGCTGGCGTAATAGCGAAGAGG
CCCGCACCGATCGCCCTTCCCAACAGTTGCGCAGCCTGAATGGCGAATGGG
[124 nt withheld, positions 8102-8225]
C
[91 nt withheld, positions 8227-8317]
A
[49 nt withheld, positions 8319-8367]
CCTTTGACGTTGGAGTCCACGTTCTTT
[37 nt withheld, positions 8395-8431]
ACCCTATCTCGGTCTATTCTTTTGATTTATAAGGGATTTTGCCGATTTCGGCCTATTGGTTAAAAAATGA
GCTGATTTAACAAAAATTTAACGCGAATTTTAACAAAATATTAACGCTTACAATTTAGGTGGCACTTTTC
GGGGAAATGTGCGCGGAACCCCTATTTGTTTATTTTTCTAAATACATTCAAATATGTATCCGCTCATGAG
ACAATAACCCTGATAAATGCTTCAATAATATTGAAAAAGGAAGAGTATGAGTATTCAACATTTCCGTGTC
GCCCTTATTCCCTTTTTTGCGGCATTTTGCCTTCCTGTTTTTGCTCACCCAGAAACGCTGGTGAAAGTAA
AAGATGCTGAAGATCAGTTGGGTGCACGAGTGGGTTACATCGAACTGGATCTCAACAGCGGTAAGATCCT
TGAGAGTTTTCGCCCCGAAGAACGTTTTCCAATGATGAGCACTTTTAAAGTTCTGCTATGTGGCGCGGTA
TTATCCCGTATTGACGCCGGGCAAGAGCAACTCGGTCGCCGCATACACTATTCTCAGAATGACTTGGTTG
AGTACTCACCAGTCACAGAAAAGCATCTTACGGATGGCATGACAGTAAGAGAATTATGCAGTGCTGCCAT
AACCATGAGTGATAACACTGCGGCCAACTTACTTCTGACAACGATCGGAGGACCGAAGGAGCTAACCGCT
TTTTTGCACAACATGGGGGATCATGTAACTCGCCTTGATCGTTGGGAACCGGAGCTGAATGAAGCCATAC
CAAACGACGAGCGTGACACCACGATGCCTGTAGCAATGGCAACAACGTTGCGCAAACTATTAACTGGCGA
ACTACTTACTCTAGCTTCCCGGCAACAATTAATAGACTGGATGGAGGCGGATAAAGTTGCAGGACCACTT
CTGCGCTCGGCCCTTCCGGCTGGCTGGTTTATTGCTGATAAATCTGGAGCCGGTGAGCGTGGGTCTCGCG
GTATCATTGCAGCACTGGGGCCAGATGGTAAGCCCTCCCGTATCGTAGTTATCTACACGACGGGGAGTCA
GGCAACTATGGATGAACGAAATAGACAGATCGCTGAGATAGGTGCCTCACTGATTAAGCATTGGTAACTG
TCAGACCAAGTTTACTCATATATACTTTAGATTGATTTAAAACTTCATTTTTAATTTAAAAGGATCTAGG
TGAAGATCCTTTTTGATAATCTCATGACCAAAATCCCTTAACGTGAGTTTTCGTTCCACTGAGCGTCAGA
CCCCGTAGAAAAGATCAAAGGATCTTCTTGAGATCCTTTTTTTCTGCGCGTAATCTGCTGCTTGCAAACA
AAAAAACCACCGCTACCAGCGGTGGTTTGTTTGCCGGATCAAGAGCTACCAACTCTTTTTCCGAAGGTAA
CTGGCTTCAGCAGAGCGCAGATACCAAATACTGTTCTTCTAGTGTAGCCGTAGTTAGGCCACCACTTCAA
GAACTCTGTAGCACCGCCTACATACCTCGCTCTGCTAATCCTGTTACCAGTGGCTGCTGCCAGTGGCGAT
AAGTCGTGTCTTACCGGGTTGGACTCAAGACGATAGTTACCGGATAAGGCGCAGCGGTCGGGCTGAACGG
GGGGTTCGTGCACACAGCCCAGCTTGGAGCGAACGACCTACACCGAACTGAGATACCTACAGCGTGAGCT
ATGAGAAAGCGCCACGCTTCCCGAAGGGAGAAAGGCGGACAGGTATCCGGTAAGCGGCAGGGTCGGAACA
GGAGAGCGCACGAGGGAGCTTCCAGGGGGAAACGCCTGGTATCTTTATAGTCCTGTCGGGTTTCGCCACC
TCTGACTTGAGCGTCGATTTTTGTGATGCTCGTCAGGGGGGCGGAGCCTATGGAAAAACGCCAGCAACGC
GGCCTTTTTACGGTTCCTGGCCTTTTGCTGGCCTTTTGCTCACATGTTCTTTCCTGCGTTATCCCCTGAT
TCTGTGGATAACCGTATTACCGCCTTTGAGTGAGCTGATACCGCTCGCCGCAGCCGAACGACCGAGCGCA
GCGAGTCAGTGAGCGAGGAAGCGGAAGAGCGCCCAATACGCAAACCGCCTCTCCCCGCGCGTTGGCCGAT
TCATTAATGCAGCTGGCACGACAGGTTTCCCGACTGGAAAGCGGGCAGTGAGCGCAACGCAATTAATGTG
AGTTAGCTCACTCATTAGGCACCCCAGGCTTTACACTTTATGCTTCCGGCTCGTATGTTGTGTGGAATTG
TGAGCGGATAACAATTTCACACAGGAAACAGCTATGACCATGATTACGCCAAGCGCGCAATTAACCCTCA
CTAAAGGGAACAAAAGCTGGAGCTGCAAGC
