>Addgene plasmid #141946 | TFORF2153 | depositor partial sequence | sequence record 277975 | Insert
ACCGCCACCATGTCTCGCCGCAAGCAAGGCAAACCCCAGCACTTAAGCAAACGGGAATTCTCGCCCGAGC
CTCTTGAAGCCATTCTTACAGATGATGAACCAGACCACGGCCCGTTGGGAGCTCCAGAAGGGGATCATGA
CCTCCTCACCTGTGGGCAGTGCCAGATGAACTTCCCATTGGGGGACATTCTTATTTTTATCGAGCACAAA
CGGAAACAATGCAATGGCAGCCTCTGCTTAGAAAAAGCTGTGGATAAGCCACCTTCCCCTTCACCAATCG
AGATGAAAAAAGCATCCAATCCCGTGGAGGTTGGCATCCAGGTCACGCCAGAGGATGACGATTGTTTATC
AACGTCATCTAGAGGAATTTGCCCCAAACAGGAACACATAGCAGGTAAAGATGAGCCCAGCAGCTACACA
TGTACAACTTGCAAACAGCCATTCACCAGTGCATGGTTTCTCTTGCAACACGCACAGAACACTCATGGAT
TAAGAATCTACTTAGAAAGCGAACACGGAAGTCCCCTGACCCCGCGGGTTGGTATCCCTTCAGGACTAGG
TGCAGAATGTCCTTCCCAGCCACCTCTCCATGGGATTCATATTGCAGACAATAACCCCTTTAACCTGCTA
AGAATACCAGGATCAGTATCGAGAGAGGCTTCCGGCCTGGCAGAAGGGCGCTTTCCACCCACTCCCCCCC
TGTTTAGTCCACCACCGAGACATCACTTGGACCCCCACCGCATAGAGCGCCTGGGGGCGGAAGAGATGGC
CCTGGCCACCCATCACCCGAGTGCCTTTGACAGGGTGCTGCGGTTGAATCCAATGGCTATGGAGCCTCCC
GCCATGGATTTCTCTAGGAGACTTAGAGAGCTGGCAGGGAACACGTCTAGCCCACCGCTGTCCCCAGGCC
GGCCCAGCCCTATGCAAAGGTTACTGCAACCATTCCAGCCAGGTAGCAAGCCGCCCTTCCTGGCGACGCC
CCCCCTCCCTCCTCTGCAATCCGCCCCTCCTCCCTCCCAGCCCCCGGTCAAGTCCAAGTCATGCGAGTTC
TGCGGCAAGACGTTCAAATTTCAGAGCAACCTGGTGGTGCACCGGCGCAGCCACACGGGCGAGAAGCCCT
ACAAGTGCAACCTGTGCGACCACGCGTGCACCCAGGCCAGCAAGCTGAAGCGCCACATGAAGACGCACAT
GCACAAATCGTCCCCCATGACGGTCAAGTCCGACGACGGTCTCTCCACCGCCAGCTCCCCGGAACCCGGC
ACCAGCGACTTGGTGGGCAGCGCCAGCAGCGCGCTCAAGTCCGTGGTGGCCAAGTTCAAGAGCGAGAACG
ACCCCAACCTGATCCCGGAGAACGGGGACGAGGAGGAAGAGGAGGACGACGAGGAAGAGGAAGAAGAGGA
GGAAGAGGAGGAGGAGGAGCTGACGGAGAGCGAGAGGGTGGACTACGGCTTCGGGCTGAGCCTGGAGGCG
GCGCGCCACCACGAGAACAGCTCGCGGGGCGCGGTCGTGGGCGTGGGCGACGAGAGCCGCGCCCTGCCCG
ACGTCATGCAGGGCATGGTGCTCAGCTCCATGCAGCACTTCAGCGAGGCCTTCCACCAGGTCCTGGGCGA
GAAGCATAAGCGCGGCCACCTGGCCGAGGCCGAGGGCCACAGGGACACTTGCGACGAAGACTCGGTGGCC
GGCGAGTCGGACCGCATAGACGATGGCACTGTTAATGGCCGCGGCTGCTCCCCGGGCGAGTCGGCCTCGG
GGGGCCTGTCCAAAAAGCTGCTGCTGGGCAGCCCCAGCTCGCTGAGCCCCTTCTCTAAGCGCATCAAGCT
CGAGAAGGAGTTCGACCTGCCCCCGGCCGCGATGCCCAACACGGAGAACGTGTACTCGCAGTGGCTCGCC
GGCTACGCGGCCTCCAGGCAGCTCAAAGATCCCTTCCTTAGCTTCGGAGACTCCAGACAATCGCCTTTTG
CCTCCTCGTCGGAGCACTCCTCGGAGAACGGGAGTTTGCGCTTCTCCACACCGCCCGGGGAGCTGGACGG
AGGGATCTCGGGGCGCAGCGGCACGGGAAGTGGAGGGAGCACGCCCCATATTAGTGGTCCGGGCCCGGGC
AGGCCCAGCTCAAAAGAGGGCAGACGCAGCGACACTTGTGAGTACTGTGGGAAAGTCTTCAAGAACTGTA
GCAATCTCACTGTCCACAGGAGAAGCCACACGGGCGAAAGGCCTTATAAATGCGAGCTGTGCAACTATGC
CTGTGCCCAGAGTAGCAAGCTCACCAGGCACATGAAAACGCATGGCCAGGTGGGGAAGGACGTTTACAAA
TGTGAAATTTGTAAGATGCCTTTTAGCGTGTACAGTACCCTGGAGAAACACATGAAAAAATGGCACAGTG
ATCGAGTGTTGAATAATGATATAAAAACTGAATAGTAATGAACTAGTCCGTAACTTGAAAGTATTTCGAT
TTCTTGGCTTTATATATCTTGTGGAAAGGACGATCCCAGCTCCGGATCAATAGTTAT
