>Addgene plasmid #141946 | TFORF2153 | depositor partial sequence | sequence record 277976 | Barcode
TCCCAGCTCCGGATCAATAGTTAT
